Addgene plasmid #197175: pCytERM-miRFP720-N1
Purpose: Expresses the fusion protein of CytERM-miRFP720 in mammalian cells
Depositing lab: Kiryl Piatkevich. Depositing organization: Westlake University. Publication: Quantitative assessment of near-infrared fluorescent proteins. Zhang H, Papadaki S, Sun X, Wang X, Drobizhev M, Yao L, Rehbock M, Koster RW, Wu L, Namikawa K, Piatkevich KD. Nat Methods. 2023 Sep 4. doi: 10.1038/s41592-023-01975-z. PubMed 37666982.
Backbone
  Vector backbone: pN1
  Vector type: Mammalian Expression
Growth in bacteria
  Bacterial resistance: Kanamycin, 50 μg/mL
  Growth temperature: 37°C
  Growth strain: NEB Stable
  Copy number: High Copy
Gene/Insert
  Gene/Insert name: CytERM-miRFP720
  Species: M. musculus (mouse)
  Cloning method: Gibson Cloning
Terms and licenses: Academic/Nonprofit Terms; Industry Terms: Not Available to Industry
Depositor comments: Please visit https://www.researchsquare.com/article/rs-797586/v1 for preprint.
How to cite: pCytERM-miRFP720-N1 was a gift from Kiryl Piatkevich (Addgene plasmid # 197175 ; http://n2t.net/addgene:197175 ; RRID:Addgene_197175)
