[The description below was written by a language model from this plasmid's Addgene catalogue record and pLannotate feature annotations shown in this document.]
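Description:
pCytERM-miRFP720-N1 is a 5,037 bp mammalian expression plasmid built on an N1-type backbone (pN1), in which the reporter sits downstream of the cloning site so that a targeting sequence can be fused to its N-terminus. It is propagated in E. coli through a high-copy ColE1/pUC-type origin and selected with kanamycin. The single NeoR/KanR gene (Tn5 aminoglycoside phosphotransferase) is placed behind tandem bacterial (bla-type) and SV40 early promoters and followed by an HSV TK polyadenylation signal. It therefore gives kanamycin resistance in bacteria and could support G418 selection in mammalian cells. An f1 origin is also present. Short matches annotated as ble, bGH poly(A) and SV40 large T antigen are fragments that appear to be backbone remnants rather than functional elements.

The expression cassette uses the human CMV immediate early enhancer and promoter to drive the CytERM-miRFP720 fusion, terminated by the SV40 poly(A) signal. CytERM corresponds here to a short N-terminal fragment that the annotation matches to rabbit cytochrome P450 2C1, although the catalogue entry lists the insert species as mouse. This type of P450 signal-anchor segment tethers the fused protein to the cytoplasmic face of the endoplasmic reticulum membrane. It is joined through residual polylinker sequence to miRFP720, a near-infrared fluorescent protein derived from a Rhodopseudomonas palustris bacteriophytochrome that requires biliverdin as its chromophore.

The stated purpose is simply expression of this fusion in mammalian cells, and the plasmid comes from a study on quantitative assessment of near-infrared fluorescent proteins. CytERM fusions are commonly used to label the ER and to test a fluorescent protein's tendency to oligomerise in cells, but the record does not specify the assay.
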