Features (pLannotate 1.2.2; 16 found; start..end, strand, type, name):
     61..364     +  enhancer       CMV enhancer: human cytomegalovirus immediate early enhancer
    365..568     +  promoter       CMV promoter: human cytomegalovirus (CMV) immediate early promoter
    591..614     +  misc_feature   MCS (fragment): multiple cloning site
    615..701     +  CDS            CYP2C1 (fragment): CP2C1_RABIT - Experimental evidence at protein level: Swiss-Prot protein existence level 1. Cytochromes P450 are a group of heme-thiolate monooxygenases. In liver microsomes, this enzyme is involved in an NADPH-dependent electron transport pathway. It oxidizes a variety of structurally unrelated compounds, including steroids, fatty acids, and xenobiotics. From Oryctolagus cuniculus (Rabbit).
    696..739     +  misc_feature   MCS (fragment): multiple cloning site
    753..1700    +  CDS            miRFP720: miRFP720 is a basic (constitutively fluorescent) near ir fluorescent protein published in 2018, derived from Rhodopseudomonas palustris. It has low acid sensitivity. It requires the cofactor biliverdin for fluorescence.
   1719..1802    +  CDS            large T antigen (fragment): large T antigen from SV40 (simian virus 40)
   1825..1946    +  polyA_signal   SV40 poly(A) signal: SV40 polyadenylation signal
   1980..2408    -  rep_origin     f1 ori (sequence partly withheld): f1 bacteriophage origin of replication; arrow indicates direction of (+) strand synthesis
   2435..2539    +  promoter       AmpR promoter: bla
   2541..2898    +  promoter       SV40 promoter: SV40 enhancer and early promoter
   2933..3727    +  CDS            NeoR/KanR: aminoglycoside phosphotransferase from Tn5; aph(3')-II (or nptII); confers resistance to neomycin, kanamycin, and G418 (Geneticin®)
   3748..3900    +  CDS            ble (fragment): BLE_KLEPN - Experimental evidence at protein level: Swiss-Prot protein existence level 1. Binding protein with a strong affinity to the bleomycin family of antibiotics. Binds to CL990; an antimitotic-antibiotic compound. From Klebsiella pneumoniae.
   3959..4006    +  polyA_signal   HSV TK poly(A) signal: herpes simplex virus thymidine kinase polyadenylation signal (Cole and Stacy, 1985)
   4097..4113    -  polyA_signal   bGH poly(A) signal (fragment): bovine growth hormone polyadenylation signal
   4335..4923    +  rep_origin     ori: high-copy-number ColE1/pMB1/pBR322/pUC origin of replication
>Addgene plasmid #197175 | pCytERM-miRFP720-N1 | addgene full sequence | sequence record 386467 | Addgene NGS Result
TAGTTATTAATAGTAATCAATTACGGGGTCATTAGTTCATAGCCCATATATGGAGTTCCGCGTTACATAA
CTTACGGTAAATGGCCCGCCTGGCTGACCGCCCAACGACCCCCGCCCATTGACGTCAATAATGACGTATG
TTCCCATAGTAACGCCAATAGGGACTTTCCATTGACGTCAATGGGTGGAGTATTTACGGTAAACTGCCCA
CTTGGCAGTACATCAAGTGTATCATATGCCAAGTACGCCCCCTATTGACGTCAATGACGGTAAATGGCCC
GCCTGGCATTATGCCCAGTACATGACCTTATGGGACTTTCCTACTTGGCAGTACATCTACGTATTAGTCA
TCGCTATTACCATGGTGATGCGGTTTTGGCAGTACATCAATGGGCGTGGATAGCGGTTTGACTCACGGGG
ATTTCCAAGTCTCCACCCCATTGACGTCAATGGGAGTTTGTTTTGGCACCAAAATCAACGGGACTTTCCA
AAATGTCGTAACAACTCCGCCCCATTGACGCAAATGGGCGGTAGGCGTGTACGGTGGGAGGTCTATATAA
GCAGAGCTGGTTTAGTGAACCGTCAGATCCGCTAGCGCTACCGGACTCAGATCTATGGACCCTGTGGTGG
TGCTGGGGCTCTGTCTCTCCTGTTTGCTTCTCCTTTCACTCTGGAAACAGAGCTATGGGGGAGGGAAGCT
TCGAATTCTGCAGTCGACGGTACCGCGGGCCCGGGATCCACCGGTCGCCACCATGGCGGAAGGATCCGTC
GCCAGGCAGCCTGACCTCTTGACCTGCGACGATGAGCCGATCCATATCCCCGGTGCCATCCAACCGCATG
GACTGCTGCTCGCCCTCGCCGCCGACATGACGATCGTTGCCGGCAGCGACAACCTTCCCGAACTCACCGG
ACTGGCGATCGGCGCCCTGATCGGCCGCTCTGCGGCCGATGTCTTCGACTCGGAGACGCACAACCGTCTG
ACGATCGCCTTGGCCGAGCCCGGGGCGGCCGTCGGAGCACCGATCACTGTCGGCTTCACGATGCGAAAGG
ACGCAGGCTTCATCGGCTCCTGGCATCGCCATGATCAGCTCATCTTCCTCGAGCTCGAGCCTCCCCAGCG
GGACGTCGCCGAGCCGCAGGCGTTCTTCCGCCGCACCAACAGCGCCATCCGCCGCCTGCAGGCCGCCGAA
ACCTTGGAAAGCGCCTGCGCCGCCGCGGCGCAAGAGGTGCGGAAGATTACCGGCTTCGATCGGGTGATGA
TCTATCGCTTCGCCTCCGACTTCAGCGGGTCCGTGATCGCAGAGGATCGGTGCGCCGAGGTCGAGTCAAA
ACTAGGCCTGCACTATCCTGCCTCATTCATCCCGGCGCAGGCCCGTCGGCTCTATACCATCAACCCGGTA
CGGATCATTCCCGATATCAATTATCGGCCGGTGCCGGTCACCCCAGACCTCAATCCGGTCACCGGGCGGC
CGATTGATCTTAGCTTCGCCATCCTGCGCAGCGTCTCGCCCAACCATCTGGAGTTCATGCGCAACATAGG
CATGCACGGCACGATGTCGATCTCGATTTTGCGCGGCGAGCGACTGTGGGGATTGATCGTTTGCCATCAC
CGAACGCCGTACTACGTCGATCTCGATGGCCGCCAAGCCTGCAAGAGAGTCGCCGAGAGACTGGCCACCC
AGATCGGCGTGATGGAAGAGTAAGCGGCCGCGACTCTAGATCATAATCAGCCATACCACATTTGTAGAGG
TTTTACTTGCTTTAAAAAACCTCCCACACCTCCCCCTGAACCTGAAACATAAAATGAATGCAATTGTTGT
TGTTAACTTGTTTATTGCAGCTTATAATGGTTACAAATAAAGCAATAGCATCACAAATTTCACAAATAAA
GCATTTTTTTCACTGCATTCTAGTTGTGGTTTGTCCAAACTCATCAATGTATCTTAAGGCGTAAATTGTA
AGCGTTAATATTTTGTTAAAATTCGCGTTAAATTTTTGTTAAATCAGCTCATTTTTTAACCAATAGGCCG
AAATCGGCAAAATCCCTTATAAATCAAAAGAATAGACCGAGATAGGGT
[37 nt withheld, positions 2079-2115]
AAAGAACGTGGACTCCAACGTCAAAGG
[49 nt withheld, positions 2143-2191]
T
[91 nt withheld, positions 2193-2283]
G
[124 nt withheld, positions 2285-2408]
CAGGTGGCACTTTTCGGGGAAATGTGCGCGGAACCCCTATTTGTTTATTTTTCTAAATACATTCAAATAT
GTATCCGCTCATGAGACAATAACCCTGATAAATGCTTCAATAATATTGAAAAAGGAAGAGTCCTGAGGCG
GAAAGAACCAGCTGTGGAATGTGTGTCAGTTAGGGTGTGGAAAGTCCCCAGGCTCCCCAGCAGGCAGAAG
TATGCAAAGCATGCATCTCAATTAGTCAGCAACCAGGTGTGGAAAGTCCCCAGGCTCCCCAGCAGGCAGA
AGTATGCAAAGCATGCATCTCAATTAGTCAGCAACCATAGTCCCGCCCCTAACTCCGCCCATCCCGCCCC
TAACTCCGCCCAGTTCCGCCCATTCTCCGCCCCATGGCTGACTAATTTTTTTTATTTATGCAGAGGCCGA
GGCCGCCTCGGCCTCTGAGCTATTCCAGAAGTAGTGAGGAGGCTTTTTTGGAGGCCTAGGCTTTTGCAAA
GATCGATCAAGAGACAGGATGAGGATCGTTTCGCATGATTGAACAAGATGGATTGCACGCAGGTTCTCCG
GCCGCTTGGGTGGAGAGGCTATTCGGCTATGACTGGGCACAACAGACAATCGGCTGCTCTGATGCCGCCG
TGTTCCGGCTGTCAGCGCAGGGGCGCCCGGTTCTTTTTGTCAAGACCGACCTGTCCGGTGCCCTGAATGA
ACTGCAAGACGAGGCAGCGCGGCTATCGTGGCTGGCCACGACGGGCGTTCCTTGCGCAGCTGTGCTCGAC
GTTGTCACTGAAGCGGGAAGGGACTGGCTGCTATTGGGCGAAGTGCCGGGGCAGGATCTCCTGTCATCTC
ACCTTGCTCCTGCCGAGAAAGTATCCATCATGGCTGATGCAATGCGGCGGCTGCATACGCTTGATCCGGC
TACCTGCCCATTCGACCACCAAGCGAAACATCGCATCGAGCGAGCACGTACTCGGATGGAAGCCGGTCTT
GTCGATCAGGATGATCTGGACGAAGAGCATCAGGGGCTCGCGCCAGCCGAACTGTTCGCCAGGCTCAAGG
CGAGCATGCCCGACGGCGAGGATCTCGTCGTGACCCATGGCGATGCCTGCTTGCCGAATATCATGGTGGA
AAATGGCCGCTTTTCTGGATTCATCGACTGTGGCCGGCTGGGTGTGGCGGACCGCTATCAGGACATAGCG
TTGGCTACCCGTGATATTGCTGAAGAGCTTGGCGGCGAATGGGCTGACCGCTTCCTCGTGCTTTACGGTA
TCGCCGCTCCCGATTCGCAGCGCATCGCCTTCTATCGCCTTCTTGACGAGTTCTTCTGAGCGGGACTCTG
GGGTTCGAAATGACCGACCAAGCGACGCCCAACCTGCCATCACGAGATTTCGATTCCACCGCCGCCTTCT
ATGAAAGGTTGGGCTTCGGAATCGTTTTCCGGGACGCCGGCTGGATGATCCTCCAGCGCGGGGATCTCAT
GCTGGAGTTCTTCGCCCACCCTAGGGGGAGGCTAACTGAAACACGGAAGGAGACAATACCGGAAGGAACC
CGCGCTATGACGGCAATAAAAAGACAGAATAAAACGCACGGTGTTGGGTCGTTTGTTCATAAACGCGGGG
TTCGGTCCCAGGGCTGGCACTCTGTCGATACCCCACCGAGACCCCATTGGGGCCAATACGCCCGCGTTTC
TTCCTTTTCCCCACCCCACCCCCCAAGTTCGGGTGAAGGCCCAGGGCTCGCAGCCAACGTCGGGGCGGCA
GGCCCTGCCATAGCCTCAGGTTACTCATATATACTTTAGATTGATTTAAAACTTCATTTTTAATTTAAAA
GGATCTAGGTGAAGATCCTTTTTGATAATCTCATGACCAAAATCCCTTAACGTGAGTTTTCGTTCCACTG
AGCGTCAGACCCCGTAGAAAAGATCAAAGGATCTTCTTGAGATCCTTTTTTTCTGCGCGTAATCTGCTGC
TTGCAAACAAAAAAACCACCGCTACCAGCGGTGGTTTGTTTGCCGGATCAAGAGCTACCAACTCTTTTTC
CGAAGGTAACTGGCTTCAGCAGAGCGCAGATACCAAATACTGTTCTTCTAGTGTAGCCGTAGTTAGGCCA
CCACTTCAAGAACTCTGTAGCACCGCCTACATACCTCGCTCTGCTAATCCTGTTACCAGTGGCTGCTGCC
AGTGGCGATAAGTCGTGTCTTACCGGGTTGGACTCAAGACGATAGTTACCGGATAAGGCGCAGCGGTCGG
GCTGAACGGGGGGTTCGTGCACACAGCCCAGCTTGGAGCGAACGACCTACACCGAACTGAGATACCTACA
GCGTGAGCTATGAGAAAGCGCCACGCTTCCCGAAGGGAGAAAGGCGGACAGGTATCCGGTAAGCGGCAGG
GTCGGAACAGGAGAGCGCACGAGGGAGCTTCCAGGGGGAAACGCCTGGTATCTTTATAGTCCTGTCGGGT
TTCGCCACCTCTGACTTGAGCGTCGATTTTTGTGATGCTCGTCAGGGGGGCGGAGCCTATGGAAAAACGC
CAGCAACGCGGCCTTTTTACGGTTCCTGGCCTTTTGCTGGCCTTTTGCTCACATGTTCTTTCCTGCGTTA
TCCCCTGATTCTGTGGATAACCGTATTACCGCCATGCAT
